>Addgene plasmid #123690 | MTK1_028 | addgene full sequence | sequence record 333603 | Addgene NGS Result
ATCTTCTTGAGATCCTTTTTTTCTGCGCGTAATCTGCTGCTTGCAAACAAAAAAACCACCGCTACCAGCG
GTGGTTTGTTTGCCGGATCAAGAGCTACCAACTCTTTTTCCGAAGGTAACTGGCTTCAGCAGAGCGCAGA
TACCAAATACTGTTCTTCTAGTGTAGCCGTAGTTAGGCCACCACTTCAAGAACTCTGTAGCACCGCCTAC
ATACCTCGCTCTGCTAATCCTGTTACCAGTGGCTGCTGCCAGTGGCGATAAGTCGTGTCTTACCGGGTTG
GACTCAAGACGATAGTTACCGGATAAGGCGCAGCGGTCGGGCTGAACGGGGGGTTCGTGCACACAGCCCA
GCTTGGAGCGAACGACCTACACCGAACTGAGATACCTACAGCGTGAGCTATGAGAAAGCGCCACGCTTCC
CGAAGGGAGAAAGGCGGACAGGTATCCGGTAAGCGGCAGGGTCGGAACAGGAGAGCGCACGAGGGAGCTT
CCAGGGGGAAACGCCTGGTATCTTTATAGTCCTGTCGGGTTTCGCCACCTCTGACTTGAGCGTCGATTTT
TGTGATGCTCGTCAGGGGGGCGGAGCCTATGGAAAAACGCCAGCAACGCGGCCTTTTTACGGTTCCTGGC
CTTTTGCTGGCCTTTTGCTCACATGTTCTTTCCTGCGTTATCCCCTGATTCTGTGGATAACCGTAGTCGG
TCTCACCCTGAATTCGCATCTAGAACGGGCTGAATCACAAGCATCCAAAGCTCGTCGAATAGTTGGCGAG
AGTAAGGAATGCCACCCGCGATCAGAACAGATGCCGAAGATGGCACTCACGTCACTGGCATGTCCTAAAG
CTGCCGAGATTTGCGAACAGCGATCCCCGTCTCACCCTAGGGACACTGACACAATTCCAATCGATCTTCA
CAAAGGAGACTACAGCGTCCTGGTGCCCGGCCTGCGCAACACCATCGCCCTGGACTTCCACCTCAGCCAG
AGCGCCCTCTACTGGACCGACGTGGTGGAGGACAAGATCTACCGCGGGAAGCTGCTGGACAACGGAGGTG
ACCACCGATTGCTGCCAGGCAGGATGCACACAGGCGGAGCGCTAACGTGAGACCAGACCAATAAAAAACG
CCCGGCGGCAACCGAGCGTTCTGAACAAATCCAGATGGAGTTCTGAGGTCATTACTGGATCTATCAACAG
GAGTCCAAGCGAGCTCGATATCAAATTACGCCCCGCCCTGCCACTCATCGCAGTACTGTTGTAATTCATT
AAGCATTCTGCCGACATGGAAGCCATCACAAACGGCATGATGAACCTGAATCGCCAGCGGCATCAGCACC
TTGTCGCCTTGCGTATAATATTTGCCCATGGTGAAAACGGGGGCGAAGAAGTTGTCCATATTGGCCACGT
TTAAATCAAAACTGGTGAAACTCACCCAGGGATTGGCTGAAACGAAAAACATATTCTCAATAAACCCTTT
AGGGAAATAGGCCAGGTTTTCACCGTAACACGCCACATCTTGCGAATATATGTGTAGAAACTGCCGGAAA
TCGTCGTGGTATTCACTCCAGAGCGATGAAAACGTTTCAGTTTGCTCATGGAAAACGGTGTAACAAGGGT
GAACACTATCCCATATCACCAGCTCACCGTCTTTCATTGCCATACGAAATTCCGGATGAGCATTCATCAG
GCGGGCAAGAATGTGAATAAAGGCCGGATAAAACTTGTGCTTATTTTTCTTTACGGTCTTTAAAAAGGCC
GTAATATCCAGCTGAACGGTCTGGTTATAGGTACATTGAGCAACTGACTGAAATGCCTCAAAATGTTCTT
TACGATGCCATTGGGATATATCAACGGTGGTATATCCAGTGATTTTTTTCTCCATTTTAGCTTCCTTAGC
TCCTGAAAATCTCGATAACTCAAAAAATACGCCCGGTAGTGATCTTATTTCATTATGGTGAAAGTTGGAA
CCTCTTACGTGCCCGATCAATCATGACCAAAATCCCTTAACGTGAGTTTTCGTTCCACTGAGCGTCAGAC
CCCGTAGAAAAGATCAAAGG
Features (pLannotate 1.2.2; 4 found; start..end, strand, type, name):
      7..595     +  rep_origin     ori: high-copy-number ColE1/pMB1/pBR322/pUC origin of replication
   1111..1145    -  terminator     lambda t0 terminator: minimal transcription terminator from phage lambda (Scholtissek and Grosse, 1987)
   1219..1875    -  CDS            cat: CAT_ECOLX - Experimental evidence at protein level: Swiss-Prot protein existence level 1. This enzyme is an effector of chloramphenicol resistance in bacteria. From Escherichia coli. This protein is used as a marker in many commonly used cloning vectors, such as pACYC184.
   1876..1973    -  promoter       cat promoter: promoter of the E. coli cat gene encoding chloramphenicol acetyltransferase
