[The description below was written by a language model from this plasmid's Addgene catalogue record and pLannotate feature annotations shown in this document.]
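Description:
MTK1_028 is a small part plasmid (about 2 kb) from the Mammalian Toolkit (MTK), a modular hierarchical cloning system for building genetic circuits in mammalian cells. It is built on the MTK0_027 part-entry backbone and, although catalogued as a mammalian expression vector, it carries no expression cassette of its own. It serves as a bacterial storage vector for a single reusable DNA part. Propagation in E. coli relies on a high-copy ColE1/pUC-type origin of replication, and selection is by chloramphenicol, conferred by the cat (chloramphenicol acetyltransferase) gene driven by its native cat promoter and followed by a lambda t0 transcription terminator.

The payload is a synthetic insert combining the ConL6 left assembly connector with the human F1 insulator, defined as a Type 1 part. In the MTK scheme, Type 1 parts are the 5' assembly connectors that sit at the upstream end of a transcriptional unit and determine how that unit is ordered and joined to its neighbours when several units are combined into a multi-gene construct. Pairing the connector with an insulator places a chromatin boundary element at the upstream edge of the unit, which is generally intended to reduce interference between adjacent units or from surrounding genomic context. The insert was introduced through BsmBI sites that were destroyed during cloning, as is usual for Type IIS-based part domestication. The automated feature table annotates only the backbone elements. The connector and insulator are not called as features, and presumably lie in the unannotated region between the origin and the terminator.
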