Addgene plasmid #123690: MTK1_028
Purpose: Encodes ConL6 and human F1 insulator as a Type 1 part to be used in the MTK system
Depositing lab: Hana El-Samad. Depositing organization: University of California, San Francisco (UCSF). Publication: A Toolkit for Rapid Modular Construction of Biological Circuits in Mammalian Cells. Fonseca JP, Bonny AR, Kumar GR, Ng AH, Town J, Wu QC, Aslankoohi E, Chen SY, Dods G, Harrigan P, Osimiri LC, Kistler AL, El-Samad H. ACS Synth Biol. 2019 Nov 15;8(11):2593-2606. doi: 10.1021/acssynbio.9b00322. Epub 2019 Nov 5. PubMed 31686495.
Backbone
  Vector backbone: MTK0_027
  Vector type: Mammalian Expression
Growth in bacteria
  Bacterial resistance: Chloramphenicol, 25 μg/mL
  Growth temperature: 37°C
  Growth strain: DH5alpha
  Copy number: Unknown
Gene/Insert
  Gene/Insert name: Connector L6-F1 insulator
  Species: Synthetic
  Cloning method: Restriction Enzyme; 5′ cloning site BsmBI (destroyed during cloning); 3′ cloning site BsmBI (destroyed during cloning)
Terms and licenses: Academic/Nonprofit Terms; Industry Terms: Not Available to Industry
Depositor comments: Type 1 parts are 5' assembly connectors in the MTK. Insulator sequences from https://doi.org/10.1038/nbt.3062 Please visit https://www.biorxiv.org/content/10.1101/506188v2 for BioRxiv preprint
How to cite: MTK1_028 was a gift from Hana El-Samad (Addgene plasmid # 123690 ; http://n2t.net/addgene:123690 ; RRID:Addgene_123690)
